Addgene plasmid #244563: CL20_mEGFP_FOidr_011
Purpose: Express mEGFP-tagged intrinsically disordered protein (IDR), FOidr_011, derived from human fusion protein ARID1B_ZNF384; CREBBP_ZNF384; EP300_ZNF384; SMARCA2_ZNF384; TAF15_ZNF384
Depositing lab: Richard Kriwacki. Depositing organization: St. Jude Children's Research Hospital. Publication: Proteome-wide computational analyses reveal links between protein condensate formation and RNA biology. Maiti S, Tripathi S, Baggett DW, Phillips AH, Park CG, Wang J, Wahiduzzaman, Freyaldenhoven WT, Kinger S, Pioso BJ, Bollinger JC, Somjee R, Lang B, Babu MM, Kriwacki RW. Sci Adv. 2025 Dec 5;11(49):eady1420. doi: 10.1126/sciadv.ady1420. Epub 2025 Dec 3. PubMed 41337585.
Backbone
  Vector backbone: CL20
  Vector type: Mammalian Expression
Growth in bacteria
  Bacterial resistance: Ampicillin, 100 μg/mL
  Growth temperature: 37°C
  Growth strain: NEB Stable
  Copy number: High Copy
Gene/Insert
  Gene/Insert name: FOidr_011
  Species: H. sapiens (human)
  Mutation: Unmutated
  Tag / fusion protein: monomeric EGFP (N terminal on insert)
  Cloning method: Restriction Enzyme; 5′ cloning site Unknown (unknown if destroyed)
Terms and licenses: Academic/Nonprofit Terms; Industry Terms: Not Available to Industry
Depositor comments: ARID1B_ZNF384_306_472; CREBBP_ZNF384_585_751; EP300_ZNF384_570_736; SMARCA2_ZNF384_324_490; TAF15_ZNF384_222_388
How to cite: CL20_mEGFP_FOidr_011 was a gift from Richard Kriwacki (Addgene plasmid # 244563 ; http://n2t.net/addgene:244563 ; RRID:Addgene_244563)
