[The description below was written by a language model from this plasmid's Addgene catalogue record and pLannotate feature annotations shown in this document.]
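Description:
CL20_mEGFP_FOidr_011 is a 7,581 nt mammalian expression plasmid built on the CL20 backbone. The catalogue lists it only as a mammalian expression vector, but the feature table shows the architecture of a self-inactivating HIV-1 lentiviral transfer vector. A CMV enhancer is fused to a truncated 5' LTR, followed by the Ψ packaging signal with a partial gag sequence, the cPPT/CTS, the Rev response element, and a ΔU3 3' LTR backed by a rabbit β-globin polyadenylation signal. Together these elements would allow the genomic RNA to be transcribed, exported in a Rev-dependent manner, packaged when helper functions are supplied in trans, and integrated without regenerating an active viral promoter. The plasmid can also simply be transfected for transient expression. In bacteria it is maintained through a high-copy ColE1/pUC-type origin and selected with ampicillin via β-lactamase. The recorded recombination-reducing growth strain is consistent with the repeated LTR sequences. An SV40 origin and poly(A) signal and remnants of lac regulatory sequence sit in the backbone.

The payload lies between the LTRs: an internal CMV enhancer/promoter drives monomeric EGFP fused to the N terminus of FOidr_011, an unmutated human intrinsically disordered region. The annotation identifies this roughly 500 nt segment as a ZNF384 fragment. This agrees with the depositor's note that the same 167-residue stretch is shared by several oncogenic fusions that have ZNF384 as the C-terminal partner: ARID1B, CREBBP, EP300, SMARCA2 and TAF15. No mammalian selection marker is annotated, so mEGFP fluorescence is the readout. The construct is intended for expressing and visualising this fusion-oncoprotein IDR in cells. Judging by the associated publication's title, it belongs to a study of protein condensate formation and its links to RNA biology.
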