Features (pLannotate 1.2.2; 29 found; start..end, strand, type, name):
    199..254     -  polyA_signal   β-globin poly(A) signal: rabbit β-globin polyadenylation signal (Gil and Proudfoot, 1987)
    340..475     -  LTR            3' LTR (ΔU3) (fragment): self-inactivating 3' long terminal repeat (LTR) from HIV-1
    477..545     -  CDS            nef (fragment): NEF_HV1Z2 - Experimental evidence at protein level: Swiss-Prot protein existence level 1. Extracellular Nef protein targets CD4(+) T-lymphocytes for apoptosis by interacting with CXCR4 surface receptors. From Human immunodeficiency virus type 1 group M subtype D (isolate Z2/CDC-Z34) (HIV-1).
    571..1071    -  CDS            ZNF384 (fragment): ZN384_HUMAN - Also known as CAGH1, CIZ, NMP4, TNRC1. Experimental evidence at protein level: Swiss-Prot protein existence level 1. Transcription factor that binds the consensus DNA sequence [GC]AAAAA. Seems to bind and regulate the promoters of MMP1, MMP3, MMP7 and COL1A1 (By similarity). From Homo sapiens (Human).
   1114..1830    -  CDS            mEGFP: mEGFP is a basic (constitutively fluorescent) green fluorescent protein published in 2002, derived from Aequorea victoria. It has moderate acid sensitivity.
   1844..1881    -  misc_feature   MCS (fragment): multiple cloning site
   1880..1896    -  promoter       tight TRE promoter (fragment): Tet-responsive promoter PTight, consisting of seven tet operator sequences followed by the minimal CMV promoter
   1912..2115    -  promoter       CMV promoter: human cytomegalovirus (CMV) immediate early promoter
   2116..2419    -  enhancer       CMV enhancer: human cytomegalovirus immediate early enhancer
   2487..2503    -  misc_feature   MCS (fragment): multiple cloning site
   2503..2528    -  CDS            Rev (fragment): human immunodeficiency virus 1 (HIV-1) Rev protein; rev; enhances nuclear export of unspliced and incompletely spliced viral mRNAs
   2905..3138    -  misc_feature   RRE: The Rev response element (RRE) of HIV-1 allows for Rev-dependent mRNA export from the nucleus to the cytoplasm.
   3272..3355    -  CDS            vif (fragment): VIF_HV1BR - Experimental evidence at protein level: Swiss-Prot protein existence level 1. Counteracts the innate antiviral activity of host APOBEC3F and APOBEC3G. Forms a complex with host APOBEC3F and APOBEC3G thus preventing the entry of these lethally hypermutating enzymes into progeny virions. Recruits an active E3 ubiquitin ligase complex composed of elongin BC, CUL5, and RBX2 to induce polyubiquitination of APOBEC3G and APOBEC3F. In turn, they are directed to the 26S proteasome for degradation. Vif interaction with APOBEC3G also blocks its cytidine deaminase activity in a proteasome-inde
   3498..3615    -  misc_feature   cPPT/CTS: central polypurine tract and central termination sequence of HIV-1
   3764..4123    -  CDS            HIV-1 gag (fragment): gag protein from human immunodeficiency virus 1; gag
   4107..4232    -  misc_feature   HIV-1 Ψ: packaging signal of human immunodeficiency virus type 1
   4279..4536    -  LTR            5' LTR (truncated): truncated 5' long terminal repeat (LTR) from HIV-1
   4538..4917    -  enhancer       CMV enhancer: human cytomegalovirus immediate early enhancer
   4948..5052    +  promoter       AmpR promoter: bla
   5053..5913    +  CDS            AmpR: β-lactamase; bla; confers resistance to ampicillin, carbenicillin, and related antibiotics
   6084..6672    +  rep_origin     ori: high-copy-number ColE1/pMB1/pBR322/pUC origin of replication
   6855..6909    +  CDS            lacI (fragment): lac repressor; lacI; The lac repressor binds to the lac operator to inhibit transcription in E. coli. This inhibition can be relieved by adding lactose or isopropyl-β-D-thiogalactopyranoside (IPTG).
   6911..7045    -  polyA_signal   SV40 poly(A) signal: SV40 polyadenylation signal
   7065..7200    -  rep_origin     SV40 ori: SV40 origin of replication
   7224..7246    -  promoter       SV40 promoter (fragment): SV40 enhancer and early promoter
   7253..7292    +  CDS            lacI (fragment): lac repressor; lacI; The lac repressor binds to the lac operator to inhibit transcription in E. coli. This inhibition can be relieved by adding lactose or isopropyl-β-D-thiogalactopyranoside (IPTG).
   7305..7326    +  protein_bind   CAP binding site: CAP binding activates transcription in the presence of cAMP. E. coli catabolite activator protein
   7341..7371    +  promoter       lac promoter: promoter for the E. coli lac operon
   7379..7395    +  protein_bind   lac operator: The lac repressor binds to the lac operator to inhibit transcription in E. coli. This inhibition can be relieved by adding lactose or isopropyl-β-D-thiogalactopyranoside (IPTG). lac repressor encoded by lacI
>Addgene plasmid #244563 | CL20_mEGFP_FOidr_011 | addgene full sequence | sequence record 487930 | Addgene NGS Result
AAAAAAAATCTAACCTCAAGTCAAGGCTTTTCTATGGAATAAGGAATGGACAGCAGGGGGCTGTTTCATA
TACTGATGACCTCTTTATAGCCAACCTTTGTTCATGGCAGCCAGCATATGGGCATATGTTGCCAAACTCT
AAACCAAATACTCATTCTGATGTTTTAAATGATTTGCCCTCCCATATGTCCTTCCGAGTGAGAGACACAA
AAAATTCCAACACACTATTGCAATGAAAATAAATTTCCTTTATTAGCCAGAAGTCAGATGCTCAAGGGGC
TTCATGATGTCCCCATAATTTTTGGCAGAGGGAAAAAGATCTGCTAGCTCGAGCAGCTGAAGCTTTATTG
AGGCTTAAGCAGTGGGTTCCCTAGTTAGCCAGAGAGCTCCCAGGCTCAGATCTGGTCTAACCAGAGAGAC
CCAGTACAGGCAAAAAGCAGATCTTGTCTTCTTTGGGAGTGAATTAGCCCTTCCAGTCCCCCCTTTTCTT
TTAAAAAGTGGCTAAGATCTACAGCTGCCTTGTAAGTCATTGGTCTTAAAGGTACCGTAATCTTATCTAG
AACCGGTTCAGCCGTCTTTCTGATGGTCGTCGTCATCTTCCGGGCTCAGGACGTACGGATCATTCATCTC
AGGCAAACCGCTTTCCAGCATACGCTTCTTTTTGCGTCCACGCGGTGGTTTCGGGGCCACGCTGCCACCA
CCACCGCCGCCGCCACCGCCCTCCTCAGTCAAGGTGCTCGCAACTTTCTTACTCAGATCGGGGACTACCT
GCAGCGCCTGGCTGCCAGGCGGCAGCGCAGAAACAATCATTGGCGCGGAGATCGGGAAGGTTTGCGCAGA
CGATGCGGTGGTCACGAGGGAGCCGCTCGGGCTGGTGATAACCAAACCCGGACCTCTGCTCTGACTACCT
TCGCGACGCCAACGTTGGCTGCAGCTAACACCCGCCGTCATCAAGCCGGTAGACGGCACGGGAACCACGG
TAATGTTCTGGGTCACGGACGCCTGACTGTGCGGGGTCAGTTGATCACTCTTGCTCTCGGTATCCATAGA
GATACCTGACGGCAAGCTCACCCGGGAAGCGGCCGCACTTCCCCCGGAGCCTCCGCTTCCGCCCTTGTAC
AGCTCGTCCATGCCGAGAGTGATCCCGGCGGCGGTCACGAACTCCAGCAGGACCATGTGATCGCGCTTCT
CGTTGGGGTCTTTGCTCAGCTTGGACTGGGTGCTCAGGTAGTGGTTGTCGGGCAGCAGCACGGGGCCGTC
GCCGATGGGGGTGTTCTGCTGGTAGTGGTCGGCGAGCTGCACGCTGCCGTCCTCGATGTTGTGGCGGATC
TTGAAGTTCACCTTGATGCCGTTCTTCTGCTTGTCGGCCATGATATAGACGTTGTGGCTGTTGTAGTTGT
ACTCCAGCTTGTGCCCCAGGATGTTGCCGTCCTCCTTGAAGTCGATGCCCTTCAGCTCGATGCGGTTCAC
CAGGGTGTCGCCCTCGAACTTCACCTCGGCGCGGGTCTTGTAGTTGCCGTCGTCCTTGAAGAAGATGGTG
CGCTCCTGGACGTAGCCTTCGGGCATGGCGGACTTGAAGAAGTCGTGCTGCTTCATGTGGTCGGGGTAGC
GGCTGAAGCACTGCACGCCGTAGGTCAGGGTGGTCACGAGGGTGGGCCAGGGCACGGGCAGCTTGCCGGT
GGTGCAGATGAACTTCAGGGTCAGCTTGCCGTAGGTGGCATCGCCCTCGCCCTCGCCGGACACGCTGAAC
TTGTGGCCGTTTACGTCGCCGTCCAGCTCGACCAGGATGGGCACCACCCCGGTGAACAGCTCCTCGCCCT
TGCTCACCATGGTGGCGACCGGTGGATCCCGGGCCCGCGGTACCGTCGACTGCAGAATTCGGTTCACTAA
ACGAGCCCGGTTCACTAAACGAGCTCTGCTTATATAGACCTCCCACCGTACACGCCTACCGCCCATTTGC
GTCAATGGGGCGGAGTTGTTACGACATTTTGGAAAGTCCCGTTGATTTTGGTGCCAAAACAAACTCCCAT
TGACGTCAATGGGGTGGAGACTTGGAAATCCCCGTGAGTCAAACCGCTATCCACGCCCATTGATGTACTG
CCAAAACCGCATCACCATGGTAATAGCGATGACTAATACGTAGATGTACTGCCAAGTAGGAAAGTCCCAT
AAGGTCATGTACTGGGCATAATGCCAGGCGGGCCATTTACCGTCATTGACGTCAATAGGGGGCGTACTTG
GCATATGATACACTTGATGTACTGCCAAGTGGGCAGTTTACCGTAAATACTCCACCCATTGACGTCAATG
GAAAGTCCCTATTGGCGTTACTATGGGAACATACGTCATTATTGACGTCAATGGGCGGGGGTCGTTGGGC
GGTCAGCCAGGCGGGCCATTTACCGTAAGTTATGTAACGCGGAACTCCATATATGGGCTATGAACTAATG
ACCCCGTAATTGATTACTATTAATAACTAGCACGCGTTCGAAGCTTGAGCTCGGTCCCCTCGGGGTTGGG
AGGTGGGTCTGAAACGATAATGGTGAATATCCCTGCCTAACTCTATTCACTATAGAAAGTACAGCAAAAA
CTATTCTTAAACCTACCAAGCCTCCTACTATCATTATGAATAATTTTATATACCACAGCCAATTTGTTAT
GTTAAACCAATTCCACAAACTTGCCCATTTATCTAATTCCAATAATTCTTGTTCATTCTTTTCTTGCTGG
TTTTGCGATTCTTCAATTAAGGAGTGTATTAAGCTTGTGTAATTGTTAATTTCTCTGTCCCACTCCATCC
AGGTCGTGTGATTCCAAATCTGTTCCAGAGATTTATTACTCCAACTAGCATTCCAAGGCACAGCAGTGGT
GCAAATGAGTTTTCCAGAGCAACCCCAAATCCCCAGGAGCTGTTGATCCTTTAGGTATCTTTCCACAGCC
AGGATTCTTGCCTGGAGCTGCTTGATGCCCCAGACTGTGAGTTGCAACAGATGCTGTTGCGCCTCAATAG
CCCTCAGCAAATTGTTCTGCTGCTGCACTATACCAGACAATAATTGTCTGGCCTGTACCGTCAGCGTCAT
TGACGCTGCGCCCATAGTGCTTCCTGCTGCTCCCAAGAACCCAAGGAACAAAGCTCCTATTCCCACTGCT
CTTTTTTCTCTCTGCACCACTCTTCTCTTTGCCTTGGTGGGTGCTACTCCTAATGGTTCAATTTTTACTA
CTTTATATTTATATAATTCACTTCTCCAATTGTCCCTCATATCTCCTCCTTATGGTGTTTTACTAAACTT
TTCCATGTTCTAATCCTCATCCTGTCTACTTGCCACACAATCATCACCTGCCATCTGTTTTCCATAATCC
CTAATGATCTTTGCTTTTCTTCTTGGCACTACTTTTATGTCACTATTATCTTGTATTACTACTGCCCCTT
CACCTTTCCAGAGGAGCTTTGCTGGTCCTTTCCAAAGTGGATTTCTGCTGTCCCTGTAATAAACCCGAAA
ATTTTGAATTTTTGTAATTTGTTTTTGTAATTCTTTAGTTTGTATGTCTGTTGCTATTATGTCTACTATT
CTTTCCCCTGCACTGTACCCCCCAATCCCCCCTTTTCTTTTAAAATTGTGGATGAATACTGCCATTTGTA
CTGCTGTCTTAAGATGTTCAGCCTGATCTCTTACCTGTCCTATAATTTTCTTTAATTCTTTATTCATAGA
TTCTACTACTCCTTGACTTTGGGGATTGTAGGGAATTTCCAGGTCTGAAGATCCTGCTGCTTGCTGTGCT
TTTTTCTTACTTTTGTTTTGCTCTTCCTCTATCTTGTCTAAAGCTTCCTTGGTGTCTTTTATCTCTATCC
TTTGATGCACACAATAGAGGGTTGCTACTGTATTATATAATGATCTAAGTTCTTCTGATCCTGTCTGAAG
GGATGGTTGTAGCTGTCCCAGTATTTGTCTACAGCCTTCTGATGTTTCTAACAGGCCAGTATTAACTGCG
AATCGTTCTAGCTCCCTGCTTGCCCATACTATATGTTTTAATTTATATTTTTTCTTTCCCCCTGGCCTTA
ACCGAATTTTTTCCCATCGCGATCTAATTCTCCCCCGCTTAATACTGACGCTCTCGCACCCATCTCTCTC
CTTCTAGCCTCCGCTAGTCAAAATTTTTGGCGTACTCACCAGTCGCCGCCCCTCGCCTCTTGCCGTGCGC
GCTTCAGCAAGCCGAGTCCTGCGTCGAGAGAGCTCCTCTGGTTTCCCTTTCGCTTTCAAGTCCCTGTTCG
GGCGCCACTGCTAGAGATTTTCCACACTGACTAAAAGGGTCTGAGGGATCTCTAGTTACCAGAGTCACAC
AACAGACGGGCACACACTACTTGAAGCACTCAAGGCAAGCTTTATTGAGGCTTAAGCAGTGGGTTCCCTA
GTTAGCCAGAGAGCTCCCAGGCTCAGATCTGGTCTAACCAGAGAGACCCAGTACAGGCAAAAAGCAGCTG
CTTATATGCAGGATCTGAGGGCTCGCCACTCCCCAGTCCCGCCCAGGCCACGCCTCCCATGGTAATAGCG
ATGACTAATACGTAGATGTACTGCCAAGTAGGAAAGTCCCATAAGGTCATGTACTGGGCATAATGCCAGG
CGGGCCATTTACCGTCATTGACGTCAATAGGGGGCGTACTTGGCATATGATACACTTGATGTACTGCCAA
GTGGGCAGTTTACCGTAAATACTCCACCCATTGACGTCAATGGAAAGTCCCTATTGGCGTTACTATGGGA
ACATACGTCATTATTGACGTCAATGGGCGGGGGTCGTTGGGCGGTCAGCCAGGCGGGCCATTTACCGTAA
GTTATGTAACGCGGAACTCCATATATGGGCTATGAACTAATGACCCCGTAATTGATTACTATTAATAACT
AGTCAATAATCAATGTCGACCCAGGTGGCACTTTTCGGGGAAATGTGCGCGGAACCCCTATTTGTTTATT
TTTCTAAATACATTCAAATATGTATCCGCTCATGAGACAATAACCCTGATAAATGCTTCAATAATATTGA
AAAAGGAAGAGTATGAGTATTCAACATTTCCGTGTCGCCCTTATTCCCTTTTTTGCGGCATTTTGCCTTC
CTGTTTTTGCTCACCCAGAAACGCTGGTGAAAGTAAAAGATGCTGAAGATCAGTTGGGTGCACGAGTGGG
TTACATCGAACTGGATCTCAACAGCGGTAAGATCCTTGAGAGTTTTCGCCCCGAAGAACGTTTTCCAATG
ATGAGCACTTTTAAAGTTCTGCTATGTGGCGCGGTATTATCCCGTATTGACGCCGGGCAAGAGCAACTCG
GTCGCCGCATACACTATTCTCAGAATGACTTGGTTGAGTACTCACCAGTCACAGAAAAGCATCTTACGGA
TGGCATGACAGTAAGAGAATTATGCAGTGCTGCCATAACCATGAGTGATAACACTGCGGCCAACTTACTT
CTGACAACGATCGGAGGACCGAAGGAGCTAACCGCTTTTTTGCACAACATGGGGGATCATGTAACTCGCC
TTGATCGTTGGGAACCGGAGCTGAATGAAGCCATACCAAACGACGAGCGTGACACCACGATGCCTGTAGC
AATGGCAACAACGTTGCGCAAACTATTAACTGGCGAACTACTTACTCTAGCTTCCCGGCAACAATTAATA
GACTGGATGGAGGCGGATAAAGTTGCAGGACCACTTCTGCGCTCGGCCCTTCCGGCTGGCTGGTTTATTG
CTGATAAATCTGGAGCCGGTGAGCGTGGGTCTCGCGGTATCATTGCAGCACTGGGGCCAGATGGTAAGCC
CTCCCGTATCGTAGTTATCTACACGACGGGGAGTCAGGCAACTATGGATGAACGAAATAGACAGATCGCT
GAGATAGGTGCCTCACTGATTAAGCATTGGTAACTGTCAGACCAAGTTTACTCATATATACTTTAGATTG
ATTTAAAACTTCATTTTTAATTTAAAAGGATCTAGGTGAAGATCCTTTTTGATAATCTCATGACCAAAAT
CCCTTAACGTGAGTTTTCGTTCCACTGAGCGTCAGACCCCGTAGAAAAGATCAAAGGATCTTCTTGAGAT
CCTTTTTTTCTGCGCGTAATCTGCTGCTTGCAAACAAAAAAACCACCGCTACCAGCGGTGGTTTGTTTGC
CGGATCAAGAGCTACCAACTCTTTTTCCGAAGGTAACTGGCTTCAGCAGAGCGCAGATACCAAATACTGT
TCTTCTAGTGTAGCCGTAGTTAGGCCACCACTTCAAGAACTCTGTAGCACCGCCTACATACCTCGCTCTG
CTAATCCTGTTACCAGTGGCTGCTGCCAGTGGCGATAAGTCGTGTCTTACCGGGTTGGACTCAAGACGAT
AGTTACCGGATAAGGCGCAGCGGTCGGGCTGAACGGGGGGTTCGTGCACACAGCCCAGCTTGGAGCGAAC
GACCTACACCGAACTGAGATACCTACAGCGTGAGCTATGAGAAAGCGCCACGCTTCCCGAAGGGAGAAAG
GCGGACAGGTATCCGGTAAGCGGCAGGGTCGGAACAGGAGAGCGCACGAGGGAGCTTCCAGGGGGAAACG
CCTGGTATCTTTATAGTCCTGTCGGGTTTCGCCACCTCTGACTTGAGCGTCGATTTTTGTGATGCTCGTC
AGGGGGGCGGAGCCTATGGAAAAACGCCAGCAACGCGGCCTTTTTACGGTTCCTGGCCTTTTGCTGGCCT
TTTGCTCACATGTTCTTTCCTGCGTTATCCCCTGCTTCTGTGGATAACCGTATTACCGCCTTTGAGTGAG
CTGATACCGCTCGCCGCAGCCGAACGACCGAGCGCAGCGAGTCAGTGAGCGAGGAAGCGGAAGAGCGCCC
AATACGCAAACCGCCTCTCCCCGCGCGTTGGCCGATTCATTAATGCAGCGGATCCAGACATGATAAGATA
CATTGATGAGTTTGGACAAACCACAACTAGAATGCAGTGAAAAAAATGCTTTATTTGTGAAATTTGTGAT
GCTATTGCTTTATTTGTAACCATTATAAGCTGCAATAAACAAGTTAGCTTTTTGCAAAAGCCTAGGCCTC
CAAAAAAGCCTCCTCACTACTTCTGGAATAGCTCAGAGGCCGAGGCGGCCTCGGCCTCTGCATAAATAAA
AAAAATTAGTCAGCCATGGGGCGGAGAATGGGCGGAACTGGGCGGAGTTAGGGGCGGGATGGGCGGAGTT
AGGGGCGGGACTATGGTTGCTGACTAATTGAGATGCGGATCCGCTGGCACGACAGGTTTCCCGACTGGAA
AGCGGGCAGTGAGCGCAACGCAATTAATGTGAGTTAGCTCACTCATTAGGCACCCCAGGCTTTACACTTT
ATGCTTCCGGCTCGTATGTTGTGTGGAATTGTGAGCGGATAACAATTTCACACAGGAAACAGCTATGACC
ATGATTACGCCAAGCTTGGGCTGCAGGTCGAGGGATCTCCATAAGAGAAGAGGGACAGCTATGACTGGGA
GTAGTCAGGAGAGGAGGAAAAATCTGGCTAGTAAAACATGTAAGGAAAATTTTAGGGATGTTAAAGAAAA
AAATAACACAAAACAAAATAT
